>Addgene plasmid #59827 | pcDNA5 FRT TO myc Separase delta 55/Non-Cleavable | depositor full sequence | sequence record 99125 | Full Sequence
GACGGATCGGGAGATCTCCCGATCCCCTATGGTGCACTCTCAGTACAATCTGCTCTGATGCCGCATAGTT
AAGCCAGTATCTGCTCCCTGCTTGTGTGTTGGAGGTCGCTGAGTAGTGCGCGAGCAAAATTTAAGCTACA
ACAAGGCAAGGCTTGACCGACAATTGCATGAAGAATCTGCTTAGGGTTAGGCGTTTTGCGCTGCTTCGCG
ATGTACGGGCCAGATATACGCGTTGACATTGATTATTGACTAGTTATTAATAGTAATCAATTACGGGGTC
ATTAGTTCATAGCCCATATATGGAGTTCCGCGTTACATAACTTACGGTAAATGGCCCGCCTGGCTGACCG
CCCAACGACCCCCGCCCATTGACGTCAATAATGACGTATGTTCCCATAGTAACGCCAATAGGGACTTTCC
ATTGACGTCAATGGGTGGAGTATTTACGGTAAACTGCCCACTTGGCAGTACATCAAGTGTATCATATGCC
AAGTACGCCCCCTATTGACGTCAATGACGGTAAATGGCCCGCCTGGCATTATGCCCAGTACATGACCTTA
TGGGACTTTCCTACTTGGCAGTACATCTACGTATTAGTCATCGCTATTACCATGGTGATGCGGTTTTGGC
AGTACATCAATGGGCGTGGATAGCGGTTTGACTCACGGGGATTTCCAAGTCTCCACCCCATTGACGTCAA
TGGGAGTTTGTTTTGGCACCAAAATCAACGGGACTTTCCAAAATGTCGTAACAACTCCGCCCCATTGACG
CAAATGGGCGGTAGGCGTGTACGGTGGGAGGTCTATATAAGCAGAGCTCTCCCTATCAGTGATAGAGATC
TCCCTATCAGTGATAGAGATCGTCGACGAGCTCGTTTAGTGAACCGTCAGATCGCCTGGAGACGCCATCC
ACGCTGTTTTGACCTCCATAGAAGACACCGGGACCGATCCAGCCTCCGGACTCTAGCGTTTAAACTTAAG
CTTGGTACCCCGGGGAATTCGGCAGATCCCGAGGTCCGACAGCGCCCGGCCCAGATCCCCACGCCTGCCA
GGAGCAAGCCGAGAGCCAGCCGGCCGGCGCACTCCGACTCCGAGCAGTCTCTGTCCTTCGACCCGAGCCC
CGCGCCCTTTCCGGGACCCCTGCCCCGCGGATGGAGCAGAAGCTCATCTCAGAAGAAGACCTCGAGAGGA
GCTTCAAAAGAGTCAACTTTGGGACTCTGCTAAGCAGCCAGAAGGAGGCTGAAGAGTTGCTGCCCGACTT
GAAGGAGTTCCTGTCCAACCCTCCAGCTGGTTTTCCCAGCAGCCGATCTGATGCTGAGAGGAGACAAGCT
TGTGATGCCATCCTGAGGGCTTGCAACCAGCAGCTGACTGCTAAGCTAGCTTGCCCTAGGCATCTGGGGA
GCCTGCTGGAGCTGGCAGAGCTGGCCTGTGATGGCTACTTAGTGTCTACCCCACAGCGTCCTCCCCTCTA
CCTGGAACGAATTCTCTTTGTCTTACTGCGGAATGCTGCTGCACAAGGAAGCCCAGAGGCCACACTCCGC
CTTGCTCAGCCCCTCCATGCCTGCTTGGTGCAGTGCTCTCGCGAGGCTGCTCCCCAGGACTATGAGGCCG
TGGCTCGGGGCAGCTTTTCTCTGCTTTGGAAGGGGGCAGAAGCCCTGTTGGAACGGCGAGCTGCATTTGC
AGCTCGGCTGAAGGCCTTGAGCTTCCTAGTACTCTTGGAGGATGAAAGTACCCCTTGTGAGGTTCCTCAC
TTTGCTTCTCCAACAGCCTGTCGAGCGGTAGCTGCCCATCAGCTATTTGATGCCAGTGGCCATGGTCTAA
ATGAAGCAGATGCTGATTTCCTAGATGACCTGCTCTCCAGGCACGTGATCAGAGCCTTGGTGGGTGAGAG
AGGGAGCTCTTCTGGGCTTCTTTCTCCCCAGAGGGCCCTCTGCCTCTTGGAGCTCACCTTGGAACACTGC
CGTCGCTTTTGCTGGAGCCGCCACCATGACAAAGCCATCAGCGCAGTGGAGAAGGCTCACAGTTACCTAA
GGAACACCAATCTAGCCCCTAGCCTTCAGCTATGTCAGCTGGGGGTTAAGCTGCTGCAGGTTGGGGAGGA
AGGACCTCAGGCAGTGGCCAAGCTTCTGATCAAGGCATCAGCTGTCCTGAGCAAGAGTATGGAGGCACCA
TCACCCCCACTTCGGGCATTGTATGAGAGCTGCCAGTTCTTCCTTTCAGGCCTGGAACGAGGCACCAAGA
GGCGCTATAGACTTGATGCCATTCTGAGCCTCTTTGCTTTTCTTGGAGGGTACTGCTCTCTTCTGCAGCA
GCTGCGGGATGATGGTGTGTATGGGGGCTCCTCCAAGCAACAGCAGTCTTTTCTTCAGATGTACTTTCAG
GGACTTCACCTCTACACTGTGGTGGTTTATGACTTTGCCCAAGGCTGTCAGATAGTTGATTTGGCTGACC
TGACCCAACTAGTGGACAGTTGTAAATCTACCGTTGTCTGGATGCTGGAGGCCTTAGAGGGCCTGTCGGG
CCAAGAGCTGACGGACCACATGGGGATGACCGCTTCTTACACCAGTAATTTGGCCTACAGCTTCTATAGT
CACAAGCTCTATGCCGAGGCCTGTGCCATCTCTGAGCCGCTCTGTCAGCACCTGGGTTTGGTGAAGCCAG
GCACTTATCCCGAGGTGCCTCCTGAGAAGTTGCACAGGTGCTTCCGGCTACAAGTAGAGAGTTTGAAGAA
ACTGGGTAAACAGGCCCAGGGCTGCAAGATGGTGATTTTGTGGCTGGCAGCCCTGCAACCCTGTAGCCCT
GAACACATGGCTGAGCCAGTCACTTTCTGGGTTCGGGTCAAGATGGATGCGGCCAGGGCTGGAGACAAGG
AGCTACAGCTAAAGACTCTGCGAGACAGCCTCAGTGGCTGGGACCCGGAGACCCTGGCCCTCCTGCTGAG
GGAGGAGCTGCAGGCCTACAAGGCGGTGCGGGCCGACACTGGACAGGAACGCTTCAACATCATCTGTGAC
CTCCTGGAGCTGAGCCCCGAGGAGACACCAGCCGGGGCCTGGGCACGAGCCACCCACCTGGTAGAACTGG
CTCAGGTGCTCTGCTACCACGACTTTACGCAGCAGACCAACTGCTCTGCTCTGGATGCTATCCGGGAAGC
CCTGCAGCTTCTGGACTCTGTGAGGCCTGAGGCCCAGGCCAGAGATCAGCTTCTGGACGATAAAGCACAG
GCCTTGCTGTGGCTTTACATCTGTACTCTGGAAGCCAAAATACAGGAAGGTATCGAGCGGGATCGGAGAG
CCCAGGCCCCTGGTAACTTGGAGGAATTTGAAGTCAATGACCTGAACTATGAAGATAAACTCCAGGAAGA
TCGTTTCCTATACAGTAACATTGCCTTCAACCTGGCTGCAGATGCTGCTCAGTCCAAATGCCTGGACCAA
GCCCTGGCCCTGTGGAAGGAGCTGCTTACAAAGGGGCAGGCCCCAGCTGTACGGTGTCTCCAGCAGACAG
CAGCCTCACTGCAGATCCTAGCAGCCCTCTACCAGCTGGTGGCAAAGCCCATGCAGGCTCTGGAGGTCCT
CCTGCTGCTACGGATTGTCTCTGAGAGACTGAAGGACCACTCGAAGGCAGCTGGCTCCTCCTGCCACATC
ACCCAGCTCCTCCTGACCCTCGGCTGTCCCAGCTATGCCCAGTTACACCTGGAAGAGGCAGCATCGAGCC
TGAAGCATCTCGATCAGACTACTGACACATACCTGCTCCTTTCCCTGACCTGTGATCTGCTTCGAAGTCA
ACTCTACTGGACTCACCAGAAGGTGACCAAGGGTGTCTCTCTGCTGCTGTCTGTGCTTCGGGATCCTGCC
CTCCAGAAGTCCTCCAAGGCTTGGTACTTGCTGCGTGTCCAGGTCCTGCAGCTGGTGGCAGCTTACCTTA
GCCTCCCGTCAAACAACCTCTCACACTCCCTGTGGGAGCAGCTCTGTGCCCAAGGCTGGCAGACACCTGA
GATAGCTCTCATAGACTCCCATAAGCTCCTCCGAAGCATCATCCTCCTGCTGATGGGCAGTGACATTCTC
TCAACTCAGAAAGCAGCTGTGGAGACATCGTTTTTGGACTATGGTGAAAATCTGGTACAAAAATGGCAGG
TTCTTTCAGAGGTGCTGAGCTGCTCAGAGAAGCTGGTCTGCCACCTGGGCCGCCTGGGTAGTGTGAGTGA
AGCCAAGGCCTTTTGCTTGGAGGCCCTAAAACTTACAACAAAGCTGCAGATACCACGCCAGTGTGCCCTG
TTCCTGGTGCTGAAGGGCGAGCTGGAGCTGGCCCGCAATGACATTGATCTCTGTCAGTCGGACCTGCAGC
AGGTTCTGTTCTTGCTTGAGTCTTGCACAGAGTTTGGTGGGGTGACTCAGCACCTGGACTCTGTGAAGAA
GGTCCACCTGCAGAAGGGGAAGCAGCAGGCCCAGGTCCCCTGTCCTCCACAGCTCCCAGAGGAGGAGCTC
TTCCTAAGAGGCCCTGCTCTAGAGCTGGTGGCCACTGTGGCCAAGGAGCCTGGCCCCATAGCACCTTCTA
CAAACTCCTCCCCAGTCTTGAAAACCAAGCCCCAGCCCATACCCAACTTCCTGTCCCATTCACCCACCTG
TGACTGCTCGCTCTGCGCCAGCCCTGTCCTCACAGCAGTCTGTCTGCGCTGGGTATTGGTCACGGCAGGG
GTGAGGCTGGCCATGGGCCACCAAGCCCAGGGTCTGGATCTGCTGCAGGTCGTGCTGAAGGGCTGTCCTG
AAGCCGCTGAGCGCCTCACCCAAGCTCTCCAAGCTTCCCTGAATCATAAAACACCCCCCTCCTTGGTTCC
AAGCCTCTTGGATGAGATCTTGGCTCAAGCATACACACTGTTGGCACTGGAGGGCCTGAACCAGCCATCA
AACGAGAGCCTGCAGAAGGTTCTACAGTCAGGGCTGAAGTTTGTAGCAGCACGGATACCCCACCTAGAGC
CCTGGCGAGCCAGCCTGCTCTTGATTTGGGCCCTCACAAAACTAGGTGGCCTCAGCTGCTGTACTACCCA
ACTTTTTGCAAGCTCCTGGGGCTGGCAGCCACCATTAATAAAAAGTGTCCCTGGCTCAGAGCCCTCTAAG
ACTCAGGGCCAAAAACGTTCTGGACGAGGGCGCCAAAAGTTAGCCTCTGCTCCCCTGCGCCTCAATAATA
CCTCTCAGAAAGGTCTGGAAGGTAGAGGACTGCCCTGCACACCTAAACCCCCAGACCGGATCAGGCAAGC
TGGCCCTCATGTCCCCTTCACGGTGTTTGAGGAAGTCTGCCCTACAGAGAGCAAGCCTGAAGTACCCCAG
GCCCCCAGGGTACAACAGAGAGTCCAGACGCGCCTCAAGGTGAACTTCAGTGATGACAGTGACTTGGAAG
ACCCTGTCTCAGCTGAGGCCTGGCTGGCAGAGGAGCCTAAGAGACGGACCGGTGCCAGTGACCAGGCCAG
GCCTGGCCCTAGGATCATGGAGACCATCCCTGAGGAAGAACTGACTGACAACTGGAGAAAAATGAGCTTT
AGGATCCTCGAGGGCTCTGACGGGGAAGACTCAGCCTCAGGTGGGAAGACTCCAGCTCCGGGCCCTGAGG
CAGCTTCTGGAGAATGGAGGCTGCTGGAGCTGGATTCCAGCAAGAAGAAGCTGCCCAGCCCATGCCCAGA
CAAGGAGAGTGACAAGGACCTTGGTCCTCGGCTCCAGCTCCCCTCAGCCCCCGTAGCCACTGGTCTTTCT
ACCCTGGACTCCATCTGTGACTCCCTGAGTGTTGCTTTCCGGGGCATTAGTCACTGTCCTCCTAGTGGGC
TCTATGCCCACCTCTGCCGCTTCCTGGCCTTGTGCCTGGGCCACCGGGATCCTTATGCCACTGCTTTCCT
TGTCACCGAGTCTGTCTCCATCACCTGTCGCCACCAGCTGCTCACCCACCTCCACAGACAGCTCAGCAAG
GCCCAGAAGCACCGAGGATCACTTGAAATAGCAGACCAGCTGCAGGGGCTGAGCCTTCAGGAGATGCCTG
GAGATGTCCCCCTGGCCCGCATCCAGCGCCTCTTTTCCTTCAGGGCTTTGGAATCTGGCCACTTCCCCCA
GCCTGAAAAGGAGAGTTTCCAGGAGCGCCTGGCTCTGATCCCCAGTGGGGTGACTGTGTGTGTGTTGGCC
CTGGCCACCCTCCAGCCCGGAACCGTGGGCAACACCCTCCTGCTGACCCGGCTGGAAAAGGACAGTCCCC
CAGTCAGTGTGCAGATTCCCACTGGCCAGAACAAGCTTCATCTGCGTTCAGTCCTGAATGAGTTTGATGC
CATCCAGAAGGCACAGAAAGAGAACAGCAGCTGTACTGACAAGCGAGAATGGTGGACAGGGCGGCTGGCA
CTGGACCACAGGATGGAGGTTCTCATCGCTTCCCTAGAGAAGTCTGTGCTGGGCTGCTGGAAGGGGCTGC
TGCTGCCGTCCAGTGAGGAGCCCGGCCCTGCCCAGGAGGCCTCCCGCCTACAGGAGCTGCTACAGGACTG
TGGCTGGAAATATCCTGACCGCACTCTGCTGAAAATCATGCTCAGTGGTGCCGGTGCCCTCACCCCTCAG
GACATTCAGGCCCTGGCCTACGGGCTGTGCCCAACCCAGCCAGAGCGAGCCCAGGAGCTCCTGAATGAGG
CAGTAGGACGTCTACAGGGCCTGACAGTACCAAGCAATAGCCACCTTGTCTTGGTCCTAGACAAGGACTT
GCAGAAGCTGCCGTGGGAAAGCATGCCCAGCCTCCAAGCACTGCCTGTCACCCGGCTGCCCTCCTTCCGC
TTCCTACTCAGCTACTCCATCATCAAAGAGTATGGGGCCTCGCCAGTGCTGAGTCAAGGGGTGGATCCAC
GAAGTACCTTCTATGTCCTGAACCCTCACAATAACCTGTCAAGCACAGAGGAGCAATTTCGAGCCAATTT
CAGCAGTGAAGCTGGCTGGAGAGGAGTGGTTGGGGAGGTGCCAAGACCTGAACAGGTGCAGGAAGCCCTG
ACAAAGCATGATTTGTATATCTATGCAGGGCATGGGGCTGGTGCCCGCTTCCTTGATGGGCAGGCTGTCC
TGCGGCTGAGCTGTCGGGCAGTGGCCCTGCTGTTTGGCTGTAGCAGTGCGGCCCTGGCTGTGCATGGAAA
CCTGGAGGGGGCTGGCATCGTGCTCAAGTACATCATGGCTGGTTGCCCCTTGTTTCTGGGTAATCTCTGG
GATGTGACTGACCGCGACATTGACCGCTACACGGAAGCTCTGCTGCAAGGCTGGCTTGGAGCAGGCCCAG
GGGCCCCCCTTCTCTACTATGTAAACCAGGCCCGCCAAGCTCCCCGACTCAAGTATCTTATTGGGGCTGC
ACCTATAGCCTATGGCTTGCCTGTCTCTCTGCGGTGAGCGGCCGCGGGCCCGTTTAAACCCGCTGATCAG
CCTCGACTGTGCCTTCTAGTTGCCAGCCATCTGTTGTTTGCCCCTCCCCCGTGCCTTCCTTGACCCTGGA
AGGTGCCACTCCCACTGTCCTTTCCTAATAAAATGAGGAAATTGCATCGCATTGTCTGAGTAGGTGTCAT
TCTATTCTGGGGGGTGGGGTGGGGCAGGACAGCAAGGGGGAGGATTGGGAAGACAATAGCAGGCATGCTG
GGGATGCGGTGGGCTCTATGGCTTCTGAGGCGGAAAGAACCAGCTGGGGCTCTAGGGGGTATCCCC
[124 nt withheld, positions 7697-7820]
C
[91 nt withheld, positions 7822-7912]
AGGGTGATGGTTCACGTACCTAGAAGTTCCTATTCCGAAGTTCCTATTCTCTAGAAAGTATAGGAACTTC
CTTGGCCAAAAAGCCTGAACTCACCGCGACGTCTGTCGAGAAGTTTCTGATCGAAAAGTTCGACAGCGTC
TCCGACCTGATGCAGCTCTCGGAGGGCGAAGAATCTCGTGCTTTCAGCTTCGATGTAGGAGGGCGTGGAT
ATGTCCTGCGGGTAAATAGCTGCGCCGATGGTTTCTACAAAGATCGTTATGTTTATCGGCACTTTGCATC
GGCCGCGCTCCCGATTCCGGAAGTGCTTGACATTGGGGAATTCAGCGAGAGCCTGACCTATTGCATCTCC
CGCCGTGCACAGGGTGTCACGTTGCAAGACCTGCCTGAAACCGAACTGCCCGCTGTTCTGCAGCCGGTCG
CGGAGGCCATGGATGCGATCGCTGCGGCCGATCTTAGCCAGACGAGCGGGTTCGGCCCATTCGGACCGCA
AGGAATCGGTCAATACACTACATGGCGTGATTTCATATGCGCGATTGCTGATCCCCATGTGTATCACTGG
CAAACTGTGATGGACGACACCGTCAGTGCGTCCGTCGCGCAGGCTCTCGATGAGCTGATGCTTTGGGCCG
AGGACTGCCCCGAAGTCCGGCACCTCGTGCACGCGGATTTCGGCTCCAACAATGTCCTGACGGACAATGG
CCGCATAACAGCGGTCATTGACTGGAGCGAGGCGATGTTCGGGGATTCCCAATACGAGGTCGCCAACATC
TTCTTCTGGAGGCCGTGGTTGGCTTGTATGGAGCAGCAGACGCGCTACTTCGAGCGGAGGCATCCGGAGC
TTGCAGGATCGCCGCGGCTCCGGGCGTATATGCTCCGCATTGGTCTTGACCAACTCTATCAGAGCTTGGT
TGACGGCAATTTCGATGATGCAGCTTGGGCGCAGGGTCGATGCGACGCAATCGTCCGATCCGGAGCCGGG
ACTGTCGGGCGTACACAAATCGCCCGCAGAAGCGCGGCCGTCTGGACCGATGGCTGTGTAGAAGTACTCG
CCGATAGTGGAAACCGACGCCCCAGCACTCGTCCGAGGGCAAAGGAATAGCACGTACTACGAGATTTCGA
TTCCACCGCCGCCTTCTATGAAAGGTTGGGCTTCGGAATCGTTTTCCGGGACGCCGGCTGGATGATCCTC
CAGCGCGGGGATCTCATGCTGGAGTTCTTCGCCCACCCCAACTTGTTTATTGCAGCTTATAATGGTTACA
AATAAAGCAATAGCATCACAAATTTCACAAATAAAGCATTTTTTTCACTGCATTCTAGTTGTGGTTTGTC
CAAACTCATCAATGTATCTTATCATGTCTGTATACCGTCGACCTCTAGCTAGAGCTTGGCGTAATCATGG
TCATAGCTGTTTCCTGTGTGAAATTGTTATCCGCTCACAATTCCACACAACATACGAGCCGGAAGCATAA
AGTGTAAAGCCTGGGGTGCCTAATGAGTGAGCTAACTCACATTAATTGCGTTGCGCTCACTGCCCGCTTT
CCAGTCGGGAAACCTGTCGTGCCAGCTGCATTAATGAATCGGCCAACGCGCGGGGAGAGGCGGTTTGCGT
ATTGGGCGCTCTTCCGCTTCCTCGCTCACTGACTCGCTGCGCTCGGTCGTTCGGCTGCGGCGAGCGGTAT
CAGCTCACTCAAAGGCGGTAATACGGTTATCCACAGAATCAGGGGATAACGCAGGAAAGAACATGTGAGC
AAAAGGCCAGCAAAAGGCCAGGAACCGTAAAAAGGCCGCGTTGCTGGCGTTTTTCCATAGGCTCCGCCCC
CCTGACGAGCATCACAAAAATCGACGCTCAAGTCAGAGGTGGCGAAACCCGACAGGACTATAAAGATACC
AGGCGTTTCCCCCTGGAAGCTCCCTCGTGCGCTCTCCTGTTCCGACCCTGCCGCTTACCGGATACCTGTC
CGCCTTTCTCCCTTCGGGAAGCGTGGCGCTTTCTCATAGCTCACGCTGTAGGTATCTCAGTTCGGTGTAG
GTCGTTCGCTCCAAGCTGGGCTGTGTGCACGAACCCCCCGTTCAGCCCGACCGCTGCGCCTTATCCGGTA
ACTATCGTCTTGAGTCCAACCCGGTAAGACACGACTTATCGCCACTGGCAGCAGCCACTGGTAACAGGAT
TAGCAGAGCGAGGTATGTAGGCGGTGCTACAGAGTTCTTGAAGTGGTGGCCTAACTACGGCTACACTAGA
AGAACAGTATTTGGTATCTGCGCTCTGCTGAAGCCAGTTACCTTCGGAAAAAGAGTTGGTAGCTCTTGAT
CCGGCAAACAAACCACCGCTGGTAGCGGTGGTTTTTTTGTTTGCAAGCAGCAGATTACGCGCAGAAAAAA
AGGATCTCAAGAAGATCCTTTGATCTTTTCTACGGGGTCTGACGCTCAGTGGAACGAAAACTCACGTTAA
GGGATTTTGGTCATGAGATTATCAAAAAGGATCTTCACCTAGATCCTTTTAAATTAAAAATGAAGTTTTA
AATCAATCTAAAGTATATATGAGTAAACTTGGTCTGACAGTTACCAATGCTTAATCAGTGAGGCACCTAT
CTCAGCGATCTGTCTATTTCGTTCATCCATAGTTGCCTGACTCCCCGTCGTGTAGATAACTACGATACGG
GAGGGCTTACCATCTGGCCCCAGTGCTGCAATGATACCGCGAGACCCACGCTCACCGGCTCCAGATTTAT
CAGCAATAAACCAGCCAGCCGGAAGGGCCGAGCGCAGAAGTGGTCCTGCAACTTTATCCGCCTCCATCCA
GTCTATTAATTGTTGCCGGGAAGCTAGAGTAAGTAGTTCGCCAGTTAATAGTTTGCGCAACGTTGTTGCC
ATTGCTACAGGCATCGTGGTGTCACGCTCGTCGTTTGGTATGGCTTCATTCAGCTCCGGTTCCCAACGAT
CAAGGCGAGTTACATGATCCCCCATGTTGTGCAAAAAAGCGGTTAGCTCCTTCGGTCCTCCGATCGTTGT
CAGAAGTAAGTTGGCCGCAGTGTTATCACTCATGGTTATGGCAGCACTGCATAATTCTCTTACTGTCATG
CCATCCGTAAGATGCTTTTCTGTGACTGGTGAGTACTCAACCAAGTCATTCTGAGAATAGTGTATGCGGC
GACCGAGTTGCTCTTGCCCGGCGTCAATACGGGATAATACCGCGCCACATAGCAGAACTTTAAAAGTGCT
CATCATTGGAAAACGTTCTTCGGGGCGAAAACTCTCAAGGATCTTACCGCTGTTGAGATCCAGTTCGATG
TAACCCACTCGTGCACCCAACTGATCTTCAGCATCTTTTACTTTCACCAGCGTTTCTGGGTGAGCAAAAA
CAGGAAGGCAAAATGCCGCAAAAAAGGGAATAAGGGCGACACGGAAATGTTGAATACTCATACTCTTCCT
TTTTCAATATTATTGAAGCATTTATCAGGGTTATTGTCTCATGAGCGGATACATATTTGAATGTATTTAG
AAAAATAAACAAATAGGGGTTCCGCGCACATTTCCCCGAAAAGTGCCACCTGACGTC
Features (pLannotate 1.2.2; 21 found; start..end, strand, type, name):
     28..80      -  misc_feature   bom (fragment): basis of mobility region from pBR322
    235..614     +  enhancer       CMV enhancer: human cytomegalovirus immediate early enhancer
    615..818     +  promoter       CMV promoter: human cytomegalovirus (CMV) immediate early promoter
    820..839     +  promoter       PLtetO-1 promoter (fragment): modified phage lambda PL promoter with tet operator sites (Lutz and Bujard, 1997)
    841..860     +  promoter       PLtetO-1 promoter (fragment): modified phage lambda PL promoter with tet operator sites (Lutz and Bujard, 1997)
    868..901     +  promoter       TRE3GV promoter (fragment): 3rd-generation Tet-responsive promoter that can be activated by binding of Tet-On® 3G, optimized for retroviral and lentiviral vectors
   1187..7384    +  CDS            ESPL1: ESPL1_HUMAN - Also known as ESP1, KIAA0165. Experimental evidence at protein level: Swiss-Prot protein existence level 1. Caspase-like protease, which plays a central role in the chromosome segregation by cleaving the SCC1/RAD21 subunit of the cohesin complex at the onset of anaphase. During most of the cell cycle, it is inactivated by different mechanisms. From Homo sapiens (Human).
   7427..7651    +  polyA_signal   bGH poly(A) signal: bovine growth hormone polyadenylation signal
   7655..7676    +  promoter       SV40 promoter (fragment): SV40 enhancer and early promoter
   7697..7930    +  rep_origin     f1 ori (fragment) (sequence partly withheld): f1 bacteriophage origin of replication; arrow indicates direction of (+) strand synthesis
   7935..7982    +  protein_bind   FRT: FLP-mediated recombination occurs in the 8-bp core sequence TCTAGAAA (Turan and Bode, 2011). FLP recombinase from the Saccharomyces cerevisiae 2μ plasmid
   7990..9012    +  CDS            HygR: aminoglycoside phosphotransferase from E. coli; aph(4)-Ia; confers resistance to hygromycin
   9022..9147    +  CDS            ble (fragment): BLE_KLEPN - Experimental evidence at protein level: Swiss-Prot protein existence level 1. Binding protein with a strong affinity to the bleomycin family of antibiotics. Binds to CL990; an antimitotic-antibiotic compound. From Klebsiella pneumoniae.
   9142..9263    +  polyA_signal   SV40 poly(A) signal: SV40 polyadenylation signal
   9334..9356    -  protein_bind   lac operator (fragment): The lac repressor binds to the lac operator to inhibit transcription in E. coli. This inhibition can be relieved by adding lactose or isopropyl-β-D-thiogalactopyranoside (IPTG). lac repressor encoded by lacI
   9360..9390    -  promoter       lac promoter: promoter for the E. coli lac operon
   9405..9426    -  protein_bind   CAP binding site: CAP binding activates transcription in the presence of cAMP. E. coli catabolite activator protein
   9439..9531    -  CDS            lacI (fragment): lac repressor; lacI; The lac repressor binds to the lac operator to inhibit transcription in E. coli. This inhibition can be relieved by adding lactose or isopropyl-β-D-thiogalactopyranoside (IPTG).
   9714..10302   -  rep_origin     ori: high-copy-number ColE1/pMB1/pBR322/pUC origin of replication
  10473..11333   -  CDS            AmpR: β-lactamase; bla; confers resistance to ampicillin, carbenicillin, and related antibiotics
  11334..11438   -  promoter       AmpR promoter: bla
