[The description below was written by a language model from this plasmid's Addgene catalogue record and pLannotate feature annotations shown in this document.]
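Description:
pcDNA5 FRT TO myc Separase delta 55/Non-Cleavable is a mammalian expression plasmid of about 11.5 kb built on the Invitrogen pcDNA5/FRT/TO backbone. It is designed for FLP-mediated, single-site genomic integration and tetracycline-inducible expression of a mutant human separase (ESPL1). It is propagated in E. coli as a high-copy plasmid through a ColE1/pUC-type origin, with ampicillin selection from the β-lactamase gene. Small fragments annotated as f1 ori, lac regulatory elements, bom and ble appear to be backbone remnants rather than functional payload.

The expression cassette uses the CMV enhancer and immediate-early promoter followed by two tet operator sites, which the annotation software labels as PLtetO-1 and TRE fragments. This forms the hybrid CMV/TetO2 promoter, which is repressed in cells that express the Tet repressor and is switched on by adding tetracycline or doxycycline. It drives an N-terminally Myc-tagged separase open reading frame, terminated by the bGH polyadenylation signal. The Myc tag is not annotated separately in the feature table. The insert carries the "delta 55" alteration, whose exact extent the record does not define, together with six charge-swap substitutions (E1483R, R1486E, E1503R, R1506E, E1532R, R1535E) that make the protease non-cleavable.

Downstream, an FRT site sits directly in front of a hygromycin resistance gene with an SV40 poly(A) signal. In this backbone design the gene lacks its own promoter, so hygromycin resistance arises only after FLP recombination into a genomic FRT site that supplies one. This allows selection of isogenic stable lines. The associated publication concerns a separase–protein phosphatase 2A complex regulated by separase autocleavage, which suggests the construct is used to study those interactions under inducible expression.
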