Addgene plasmid #59827: pcDNA5 FRT TO myc Separase delta 55/Non-Cleavable
Purpose: Allows the integration of myc Separase delta 55/Non-Cleavable in the genome and Tet-inducible expression.
Depositing lab: Stephen Taylor. Depositing organization: University of Manchester. Publication: Protein phosphatase 2A and separase form a complex regulated by separase autocleavage. Holland AJ, Bottger F, Stemmann O, Taylor SS. J Biol Chem. 2007 Aug 24;282(34):24623-32. Epub 2007 Jun 29. 10.1074/jbc.M702545200 PubMed 17604273.
Backbone
  Vector backbone: pcDNA5/FRT/TO
  Backbone manufacturer: Invitrogen
  Vector type: Mammalian Expression
  Selectable markers: Hygromycin
Growth in bacteria
  Bacterial resistance: Ampicillin, 100 μg/mL
  Growth temperature: 37°C
  Growth strain: DH5alpha
  Copy number: High Copy
Gene/Insert
  Gene/Insert name: Separase
  Species: H. sapiens (human)
  Mutation: delta 55/Non-Cleavable (E1483R, R1486E, E1503R, R1506E, E1532R, R1535E)
  Entrez Gene: ESPL1 (a.k.a. ESP1, SEPA)
  Promoter: hybrid human cytomegalovirus (CMV)/TetO2 promoter
  Tag / fusion protein: Myc (N terminal on insert)
  Cloning method: Unknown
  Sequencing primers: 5′ CMV-F; 3′ BGH-rev
Terms and licenses: Academic/Nonprofit Terms; Industry Terms: Not Available to Industry
How to cite: pcDNA5 FRT TO myc Separase delta 55/Non-Cleavable was a gift from Stephen Taylor (Addgene plasmid # 59827 ; http://n2t.net/addgene:59827 ; RRID:Addgene_59827)
