>Addgene plasmid #59827 | pcDNA5 FRT TO myc Separase delta 55/Non-Cleavable | addgene partial sequence | sequence record 96603 | CMV-F 5'-CGCAAATGGGCGGTAGGCGTG-3'
ATAGAGATCTCCCTATCAGTGATAGAGATCGTCGACGAGCTCGTTTAGTGAACCGTCAGATCGCCTGGAG
ACGCCATCCACGCTGTTTTGACCTCCATAGAAGACACCGGGACCGATCCAGCCTCCGGACTCTAGCGTTT
AAACTTAAGCTTGGTACCCCGGGGAATTCGGCAGATCCCGAGGTCCGACAGCGCCCGGCCCAGATCCCCA
CGCCTGCCAGGAGCAAGCCGAGAGCCAGCCGGCCGGCGCACTCCGACTCCGAGCAGTCTCTGTCCTTCGA
CCCGAGCCCCGCGCCCTTTCCGGGACCCCTGCCCCGCGGATGGAGCAGAAGCTCATCTCAGAAGAAGACC
TCGAGAGGAGCTTCAAAAGAGTCAACTTTGGGACTCTGCTAAGCAGCCAGAAGGAGGCTGAAGAGTTGCT
GCCCGACTTGAAGGAGTTCCTGTCCAACCCTCCAGCTGGTTTTCCCAGCAGCCGATCTGATGCTGAGAGG
AGACAAGCTTGTGATGCCATCCTGAGGGCTTGCAACCAGCAGCTGACTGCTAAGCTAGCTTGCCCTAGGC
ATCTGGGGAGCCTGCTGGAGCTGGCAGAGCTGGCCTGTGATGGCTACTTAGTGTCTACCCCACAGCGTCC
TCCCCTCTACCTGGAACGAATTCTCTTTGTCTTACTGCGGAATGCTGCTGCACAAGGAAGCCCAGAGGCC
ACACTCCGCCTTGCTCAGCCCCTCCATGCCTGCTTGGTGCAGTGCTCTCGCGAGGCTGCT
