>Addgene plasmid #59827 | pcDNA5 FRT TO myc Separase delta 55/Non-Cleavable | addgene partial sequence | sequence record 96606 | hESPL1-F2 5'-gcaagctggccctcatgt-3'
GCCTGAAGTACCCCAGGCCCCCAGGGTACAACAGAGAGTCCAGACGCGCCTCAAGGTGAACTTCAGTGAT
GACAGTGACTTGGAAGACCCTGTCTCAGCTGAGGCCTGGCTGGCAGAGGAGCCTAAGAGACGGACCGGTG
CCAGTGACCAGGCCAGGCCTGGCCCTAGGATCATGGAGACCATCCCTGAGGAAGAACTGACTGACAACTG
GAGAAAAATGAGCTTTAGGATCCTCGAGGGCTCTGACGGGGAAGACTCAGCCTCAGGTGGGAAGACTCCA
GCTCCGGGCCCTGAGGCAGCTTCTGGAGAATGGAGGCTGCTGGAGCTGGATTCCAGCAAGAAGAAGCTGC
CCAGCCCATGCCCAGACAAGGAGAGTGACAAGGACCTTGGTCCTCGGCTCCAGCTCCCCTCAGCCCCCGT
AGCCACTGGTCTTTCTACCCTGGACTCCATCTGTGACTCCCTGAGTGTTGCTTTCCGGGGCATTAGTCAC
TGTCCTCCTAGTGGGCTCTATGCCCACCTCTGCCGCTTCCTGGCCTTGTGCCTGGGCCACCGGGATCCTT
ATGCCACTGCTTTCCTTGTCACCGAGTCTGTCTCCATCACCTGTCGCCACCAGCTGCTCACCCACCTCCA
CAGACAGCTCAGCAAGGCCCAGAAGCACCGAGGATCACTTGAAATAGCAGACCAGCTGCAGGGGCTGAGC
CTTCAGGAGATGCCTGGAGATGTCCCCCTGGCCCGCATCCAGCGCCTCTTTTCCTTCAGGGCTTTGGAAT
CTGGCCACTT
