>Addgene plasmid #59827 | pcDNA5 FRT TO myc Separase delta 55/Non-Cleavable | addgene partial sequence | sequence record 101541 | hESPL1-F3 5'-ccttcagggctttggaatctg-3'
AGCGCCTGGCTCTGATCCCCAGTGGGGTGACTGTGTGTGTGTTGGCCCTGGCCACCCTCCAGCCCGGAAC
CGTGGGCAACACCCTCCTGCTGACCCGGCTGGAAAAGGACAGTCCCCCAGTCAGTGTGCAGATTCCCACT
GGCCAGAACAAGCTTCATCTGCGTTCAGTCCTGAATGAGTTTGATGCCATCCAGAAGGCACAGAAAGAGA
ACAGCAGCTGTACTGACAAGCGAGAATGGTGGACAGGGCGGCTGGCACTGGACCACAGGATGGAGGTTCT
CATCGCTTCCCTAGAGAAGTCTGTGCTGGGCTGCTGGAAGGGGCTGCTGCTGCCGTCCAGTGAGGAGCCC
GGCCCTGCCCAGGAGGCCTCCCGCCTACAGGAGCTGCTACAGGACTGTGGCTGGAAATATCCTGACCGCA
CTCTGCTGAAAATCATGCTCAGTGGTGCCGGTGCCCTCACCCCTCAGGACATTCAGGCCCTGGCCTACGG
GCTGTGCCCAACCCAGCCAGAGCGAGCCCAGGAGCTCCTGAATGAGGCAGTAGGACGTCTACAGGGCCTG
ACAGTACCAAGCAATAGCCACCTTGTCTTGGTCCTAGACAAGGACTTGCAGAAGCTGCCGTGGGAAAGCA
TGCCCAGCCTCCAAGCACTGCCTGTCACCCGGCTGCCCTCCTTCCGCTTCCTACTCAGCTACTCCATCAT
CAAAGAGTATGGGGCCTCGCCAGTGCTGAGTCAAGGGGTGGATCCACGAAGTACCTTCTATGTCCTGAAC
CCTCACAATAACCTGTCAAGCACAGAGGAGCAATTTCGAGCCAATTTCAGCAGTGAAGCTGGCTGG
